>Addgene plasmid #197487 | pHTN-Halo-TEV-ATG3_H262A | addgene full sequence | sequence record 389450 | Addgene NGS Result
ATATTGGCTATTGGCCATTGCATACGTTGTATCTATATCATAATATGTACATTTATATTGGCTCATGTCC
AATATGACCGCCATGTTGGCATTGATTATTGACTAGTTATTAATAGTAATCAATTACGGGGTCATTAGTT
CATAGCCCATATATGGAGTTCCGCGTTACATAACTTACGGTAAATGGCCCGCCTGGCTGACCGCCCAACG
ACCCCCGCCCATTGACGTCAATAATGACGTATGTTCCCATAGTAACGCCAATAGGGACTTTCCATTGACG
TCAATGGGTGGAGTATTTACGGTAAACTGCCCACTTGGCAGTACATCAAGTGTATCATATGCCAAGTCCG
CCCCCTATTGACGTCAATGACGGTAAATGGCCCGCCTGGCATTATGCCCAGTACATGACCTTACGGGACT
TTCCTACTTGGCAGTACATCTACGTATTAGTCATCGCTATTACCATGGTGATGCGGTTTTGGCAGTACAC
CAATGGGCGTGGATAGCGGTTTGACTCACGGGGATTTCCAAGTCTCCACCCCATTGACGTCAATGGGAGT
TTGTTTTGGCACCAAAATCAACGGGACTTTCCAAAATGTCGTAATAACCCCGCCCCGTTGACGCAAATGG
GCGGTAGGCGTGTACGGTGGGAGGTCTATATAAGCAGAGCTGGTTTAGTGAACCGTCAGATCACTAGAAG
CTTTATTGCGGTAGTTTATCACAGTTAAATTGCTAACGCAGTCAGTGCTTCTGACACAACAGTCTCGAAC
TTAAGCTGCAGAAGTTGGTCGTGAGGCACTGGGCAGGTAAGTATCAAGGTTACAAGACAGGTTTAAGGAG
ACCAATAGAAACTGGGCTTGTCGAGACAGAGAAGACTCTTGCGTTTCTGATAGGCACCTATTGGTCTTAC
TGACATCCACTTTGCCTTTCTCTCCACAGGTGTCCACTCCCAGTTCAATTACAGCTCTTAAGGCTAGAGT
ATTAATACGACTCACTATAGGGCTAGCAAAGCCACCATGGCAGAAATCGGTACTGGCTTTCCATTCGACC
CCCATTATGTGGAAGTCCTGGGCGAGCGCATGCACTACGTCGATGTTGGTCCGCGCGATGGCACCCCTGT
GCTGTTCCTGCACGGTAACCCGACCTCCTCCTACGTGTGGCGCAACATCATCCCGCATGTTGCACCGACC
CATCGCTGCATTGCTCCAGACCTGATCGGTATGGGCAAATCCGACAAACCAGACCTGGGTTATTTCTTCG
ACGACCACGTCCGCTTCATGGATGCCTTCATCGAAGCCCTGGGTCTGGAAGAGGTCGTCCTGGTCATTCA
CGACTGGGGCTCCGCTCTGGGTTTCCACTGGGCCAAGCGCAATCCAGAGCGCGTCAAAGGTATTGCATTT
ATGGAGTTCATCCGCCCTATCCCGACCTGGGACGAATGGCCAGAATTTGCCCGCGAGACCTTCCAGGCCT
TCCGCACCACCGACGTCGGCCGCAAGCTGATCATCGATCAGAACGTTTTTATCGAGGGTACGCTGCCGAT
GGGTGTCGTCCGCCCGCTGACTGAAGTCGAGATGGACCATTACCGCGAGCCGTTCCTGAATCCTGTTGAC
CGCGAGCCACTGTGGCGCTTCCCAAACGAGCTGCCAATCGCCGGTGAGCCAGCGAACATCGTCGCGCTGG
TCGAAGAATACATGGACTGGCTGCACCAGTCCCCTGTCCCGAAGCTGCTGTTCTGGGGCACCCCAGGCGT
TCTGATCCCACCGGCCGAAGCCGCTCGCCTGGCCAAAAGCCTGCCTAACTGCAAGGCTGTGGACATCGGC
CCGGGTCTGAATCTGCTGCAAGAAGACAACCCGGACCTGATCGGCAGCGAGATCGCGCGCTGGCTGTCGA
CGCTCGAGATTTCCGGCGAGCCAACCACTGAGGATCTGTACTTTCAGAGCGATAACGCGATCGCTTCCGA
ATTCGGATCCATGCAGAATGTGATTAATACTGTGAAGGGAAAGGCACTGGAAGTGGCTGAGTACCTGACC
CCGGTCCTCAAGGAATCAAAGTTTAAGGAAACAGGTGTAATTACCCCAGAAGAGTTTGTGGCAGCTGGAG
ATCACCTAGTCCACCACTGTCCAACATGGCAATGGGCTACAGGGGAAGAATTGAAAGTGAAGGCATACCT
ACCAACAGGCAAACAATTTTTGGTAACCAAAAATGTGCCGTGCTATAAGCGGTGCAAACAGATGGAATAT
TCAGATGAATTGGAAGCTATCATTGAAGAAGATGATGGTGATGGCGGATGGGTAGATACATATCACAACA
CAGGTATTACAGGAATAACGGAAGCCGTTAAAGAGATCACACTGGAAAATAAGGACAATATAAGGCTTCA
AGATTGCTCAGCACTATGTGAAGAGGAAGAAGATGAAGATGAAGGAGAAGCTGCAGATATGGAAGAATAT
GAAGAGAGTGGATTGTTGGAAACAGATGAGGCTACCCTAGATACAAGGAAAATAGTAGAAGCTTGTAAAG
CCAAAACTGATGCTGGCGGTGAAGATGCTATTTTGCAAACCAGAACTTATGACCTTTACATCACTTATGA
TAAATATTACCAGACTCCACGATTATGGTTGTTTGGCTATGATGAGCAACGGCAGCCTTTAACAGTTGAG
CACATGTATGAAGACATCAGTCAGGATCATGTGAAGAAAACAGTGACCATTGAAAATCACCCTCATCTGC
CACCACCTCCCATGTGTTCAGTTGCGCCATGCAGGCATGCTGAGGTGATGAAGAAAATCATTGAGACTGT
TGCAGAAGGAGGGGGAGAACTTGGAGTTCATATGTATCTTCTTATTTTCTTGAAATTTGTACAAGCTGTC
ATTCCAACAATAGAATATGACTACACAAGACACTTCACAATGTAAGCGGCCGCTTGCTGAGTTGGCTGCT
GCCACCGCTGAGCAATAACTAGCATAACCCCTTGGCCGCTTCGAGCAGACATGATAAGATACATTGATGA
GTTTGGACAAACCACAACTAGAATGCAGTGAAAAAAATGCTTTATTTGTGAAATTTGTGATGCTATTGCT
TTATTTGTAACCATTATAAGCTGCAATAAACAAGTTAACAACAACAATTGCATTCATTTTATGTTTCAGG
TTCAGGGGGAGATGTGGGAGGTTTTTTTAAGCAAGTAAAACCTCTACAAATGTGGTAAAATCGAATTTTA
ACAAAATATTAACGCTTACAATTTCCTGATGCGGTATTTTCTCCTTACGCATCTGTGCGGTATTTCACAC
CGCATACGCGGATCTGCGCAGCACCATGGCCTGAAATAACCTCTGAAAGAGGAACTTGGTTAGGTACCTT
CTGAGGCGGAAAGAACCAGCTGTGGAATGTGTGTCAGTTAGGGTGTGGAAAGTCCCCAGGCTCCCCAGCA
GGCAGAAGTATGCAAAGCATGCATCTCAATTAGTCAGCAACCAGGTGTGGAAAGTCCCCAGGCTCCCCAG
CAGGCAGAAGTATGCAAAGCATGCATCTCAATTAGTCAGCAACCATAGTCCCGCCCCTAACTCCGCCCAT
CCCGCCCCTAACTCCGCCCAGTTCCGCCCATTCTCCGCCCCATGGCTGACTAATTTTTTTTATTTATGCA
GAGGCCGAGGCCGCCTCGGCCTCTGAGCTATTCCAGAAGTAGTGAGGAGGCTTTTTTGGAGGCCTAGGCT
TTTGCAAAAAGCTTGATTCTTCTGACACAACAGTCTCGAACTTAAGGCTAGAGCCACCATGATTGAACAA
GATGGATTGCACGCAGGTTCTCCGGCCGCTTGGGTGGAGAGGCTATTCGGCTATGACTGGGCACAACAGA
CAATCGGCTGCTCTGATGCCGCCGTGTTCCGGCTGTCAGCGCAGGGGCGCCCGGTTCTTTTTGTCAAGAC
CGACCTGTCCGGTGCCCTGAATGAACTGCAGGACGAGGCAGCGCGGCTATCGTGGCTGGCCACGACGGGC
GTTCCTTGCGCAGCTGTGCTCGACGTTGTCACTGAAGCGGGAAGGGACTGGCTGCTATTGGGCGAAGTGC
CGGGGCAGGATCTCCTGTCATCTCACCTTGCTCCTGCCGAGAAAGTATCCATCATGGCTGATGCAATGCG
GCGGCTGCATACGCTTGATCCGGCTACCTGCCCATTCGACCACCAAGCGAAACATCGCATCGAGCGAGCA
CGTACTCGGATGGAAGCCGGTCTTGTCGATCAGGATGATCTGGACGAAGAGCATCAGGGGCTCGCGCCAG
CCGAACTGTTCGCCAGGCTCAAGGCGCGCATGCCCGACGGCGAGGATCTCGTCGTGACCCATGGCGATGC
CTGCTTGCCGAATATCATGGTGGAAAATGGCCGCTTTTCTGGATTCATCGACTGTGGCCGGCTGGGTGTG
GCGGACCGCTATCAGGACATAGCGTTGGCTACCCGTGATATTGCTGAAGAGCTTGGCGGCGAATGGGCTG
ACCGCTTCCTCGTGCTTTACGGTATCGCCGCTCCCGATTCGCAGCGCATCGCCTTCTATCGCCTTCTTGA
CGAGTTCTTCTGAGCGGGACTCTGGGGTTCGAAATGACCGACCAAGCGACGCCCAACCTGCCATCACGAT
GGCCGCAATAAAATATCTTTATTTTCATTACATCTGTGTGTTGGTTTTTTGTGTGAATCGATAGCGATAA
GGATCCTCTTTGCGCTTGCGTTTTCCCTTGTCCAGATAGCCCAGTAGCTGACATTCATCCGGGGTCAGCA
CCGTTTCTGCGGACTGGCTTTCTACGTAATGGTTTCTTAGACGTCAGGTGGCACTTTTCGGGGAAATGTG
CGCGGAACCCCTATTTGTTTATTTTTCTAAATACATTCAAATATGTATCCGCTCATGAGACAATAACCCT
GATAAATGCTTCAATAATATTGAAAAAGGAAGAGTATGAGTATTCAACATTTCCGTGTCGCCCTTATTCC
CTTTTTTGCGGCATTTTGCCTTCCTGTTTTTGCTCACCCAGAAACGCTGGTGAAAGTAAAAGATGCTGAA
GATCAGTTGGGTGCACGAGTGGGTTACATCGAACTGGATCTCAACAGCGGTAAGATCCTTGAGAGTTTTC
GCCCCGAAGAACGTTTTCCAATGATGAGCACTTTCAAAGTTCTGCTATGTGGCGCGGTATTATCCCGTAT
TGACGCCGGGCAAGAGCAACTCGGTCGCCGCATACACTATTCTCAGAATGACTTGGTTGAGTACTCACCA
GTCACAGAAAAGCATCTTACGGATGGCATGACAGTAAGAGAATTATGCAGTGCTGCCATAACCATGAGTG
ATAACACTGCGGCCAACTTACTTCTGACAACTATCGGAGGACCGAAGGAGCTAACCGCTTTTTTGCACAA
CATGGGGGATCATGTAACTCGCCTTGATCGTTGGGAACCGGAGCTGAATGAAGCCATACCAAACGACGAG
CGTGACACCACGATGCCTGTAGCAATGGCAACAACGTTGCGCAAACTATTAACTGGCGAACTACTTACTC
TAGCTTCCCGGCAACAATTAATAGACTGGATGGAGGCGGATAAAGTTGCAGGACCACTTCTGCGCTCGGC
CCTTCCGGCTGGCTGGTTTATTGCTGATAAATCTGGAGCCGGTGAGCGTGGGTCTCGCGGTATCATTGCA
GCACTGGGGCCAGATGGTAAGCCCTCCCGTATCGTAGTTATCTACACGACGGGGAGTCAGGCAACTATGG
ATGAACGAAATAGACAGATCGCTGAGATAGGTGCCTCACTGATTAAGCATTGGTAATTCGAAATGACCGA
CCAAGCGACGCCCAACCGGTATCAGCTCACTCAAAGGCGGTAATACGGTTATCCACAGAATCAGGGGATA
ACGCAGGAAAGAACATGTGAGCAAAAGGCCAGCAAAAGGCCAGGAACCGTAAAAAGGCCGCGTTGCTGGC
GTTTTTCCATAGGCTCCGCCCCCCTGACGAGCATCACAAAAATCGACGCTCAAGTCAGAGGTGGCGAAAC
CCGACAGGACTATAAAGATACCAGGCGTTTCCCCCTGGAAGCTCCCTCGTGCGCTCTCCTGTTCCGACCC
TGCCGCTTACCGGATACCTGTCCGCCTTTCTCCCTTCGGGAAGCGTGGCGCTTTCTCATAGCTCACGCTG
TAGGTATCTCAGTTCGGTGTAGGTCGTTCGCTCCAAGCTGGGCTGTGTGCACGAACCCCCCGTTCAGCCC
GACCGCTGCGCCTTATCCGGTAACTATCGTCTTGAGTCCAACCCGGTAAGACACGACTTATCGCCACTGG
CAGCAGCCACTGGTAACAGGATTAGCAGAGCGAGGTATGTAGGCGGTGCTACAGAGTTCTTGAAGTGGTG
GCCTAACTACGGCTACACTAGAAGGACAGTATTTGGTATCTGCGCTCTGCTGAAGCCAGTTACCTTCGGA
AAAAGAGTTGGTAGCTCTTGATCCGGCAAACAAACCACCGCTGGTAGCGGTGGTTTTTTTGTTTGCAAGC
AGCAGATTACGCGCAGAAAAAAAGGATTTCAAGAAGATCCTTTGATCTTTTCTACGGGGTCTGACGCTCA
GTGGAACGAAAACTCACGTTAAGGGATTTTGGTCATGAGATTATCAAAAAGGATCTTCACCTAGATCCTT
TTATAGTCCGGAAATACAGGAACGCACGCTGGATGGCCCTTCGCTGGGATGGTGAAACCATGAAAAATGG
CAGCTTCAGTGGATTAAGTGGGGGTAATGTGGCCTGTACCCTCTGGTTGCATAGGTATTCATACGGTTAA
AATTTATCAGGCGCGATTGCGGCAGTTTTTCGGGTGGTTTGTTGCCATTTTTACCTGTCTGCTGCCGTGA
TCGCGCTGAACGCGTTTTAGCGGTGCGTACAATTAAGGGATTATGGTAAATCCACTTACTGTCTGCCCTC
GTAGCCATCGAGATAAACCGCAGTACTCCGGCCACGATGCGTCCGGCGTAGAGGATCGAGATCTTCAATA
TTGGCCATTAGCCATATTATTCATTGGTTATATAGCATAAATCA
Features (pLannotate 1.2.2; 21 found; start..end, strand, type, name):
     90..467     +  enhancer       CMV enhancer: human cytomegalovirus immediate early enhancer
    469..668     +  promoter       CMV promoter: human cytomegalovirus (CMV) immediate early promoter
    807..939     +  intron         chimeric intron: chimera between introns from human β-globin and immunoglobulin heavy chain genes
    983..1001    +  promoter       T7 promoter: promoter for bacteriophage T7 RNA polymerase
   1017..1907    +  CDS            HaloTag®: modified bacterial dehalogenase that forms covalent bonds with chloroalkane derivatives
   1920..1940    +  CDS            TEV site: tobacco etch virus (TEV) protease recognition and cleavage site
   1971..2912    +  CDS            ATG3: ATG3_HUMAN - Also known as APG3, APG3L. Experimental evidence at protein level: Swiss-Prot protein existence level 1. E2 conjugating enzyme required for the cytoplasm to vacuole transport (Cvt), autophagy, and mitochondrial homeostasis. Responsible for the E2-like covalent binding of phosphatidylethanolamine to the C- terminal Gly of ATG8-like proteins (GABARAP, GABARAPL1, GABARAPL2 or MAP1LC3A). The ATG12-ATG5 conjugate plays a role of an E3 and promotes the transfer of ATG8-like proteins from ATG3 to phosphatidylethanolamine (PE). This step is required for the membrane association of ATG8-li
   2926..2951    +  CDS            SET1 (fragment): solubility-enhancement tag derived from T7 phage gene 10B
   2959..2975    +  terminator     T7 terminator (fragment): transcription terminator for bacteriophage T7 RNA polymerase
   2995..3116    -  polyA_signal   SV40 poly(A) signal: SV40 polyadenylation signal
   3139..3207    -  CDS            large T antigen (fragment): large T antigen from SV40 (simian virus 40)
   3212..3244    +  rep_origin     M13 ori (fragment): M13 bacteriophage origin of replication; arrow indicates direction of (+) strand synthesis
   3245..3296    -  misc_feature   bom (fragment): basis of mobility region from pBR322
   3361..3718    +  promoter       SV40 promoter: SV40 enhancer and early promoter
   3769..4560    +  CDS            neo: KKA2_KLEPN - Also known as kan, nptII. Experimental evidence at protein level: Swiss-Prot protein existence level 1. Resistance to kanamycin, neomycin, paromomycin, ribostamycin, butirosin and gentamicin B. From Klebsiella pneumoniae.
   4627..4675    +  polyA_signal   poly(A) signal: synthetic polyadenylation signal
   4696..4788    -  CDS            tnpA (fragment): TN5P_ECOLX - Also known as tnp. Experimental evidence at protein level: Swiss-Prot protein existence level 1. Mediates transposition of transposon Tn5 by a 'cut and paste' mechanism. First, the monomeric transposase binds the 19 bp inverted DNA repeats flanking the transposon. Then, dimerization of the DNA- bound transposase creates a synaptic DNA complex. After nicking of the first DNA strand, excision of the transposon proceeds through a series of intermediates. The transposase then mediates the insertion of the transposon at a new site by strand transfer. The activity of the wild- type tran
   4831..4935    +  promoter       AmpR promoter: bla
   4936..5796    +  CDS            AmpR: β-lactamase; bla; confers resistance to ampicillin, carbenicillin, and related antibiotics
   5954..6542    -  rep_origin     ori: high-copy-number ColE1/pMB1/pBR322/pUC origin of replication
   6658..6941    +  misc_feature   cer region: ColE1-derived recombination site that helps to maintain plasmids as monomers
