[The description below was written by a language model from this plasmid's Addgene catalogue record and pLannotate feature annotations shown in this document.]
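Description:
pHTN-Halo-TEV-ATG3_H262A is a 7,044-nt mammalian expression plasmid built on the pHTN backbone and designed to produce human ATG3 carrying the H262A substitution as an N-terminal HaloTag fusion. It is propagated in E. coli through a high-copy ColE1/pUC-type origin with ampicillin selection from a β-lactamase (AmpR) cassette. A ColE1-derived cer site is also present, which helps keep the plasmid in monomeric form. For selection in mammalian cells, a separate cassette places the neo (nptII) gene under the SV40 enhancer/early promoter with a synthetic polyadenylation signal, which would allow G418-type selection of stable transfectants.

The expression unit is driven by the human CMV immediate early enhancer and promoter, followed by a chimeric β-globin/immunoglobulin intron that generally improves mRNA processing and expression. A T7 promoter just upstream of the coding region also permits in vitro transcription. The open reading frame encodes HaloTag, a modified bacterial dehalogenase that bonds covalently to chloroalkane ligands, then a TEV protease recognition site, then the ATG3 coding sequence, and the unit ends with an SV40 poly(A) signal. This arrangement allows the fusion to be captured on or labelled with HaloTag ligands, and the ATG3 portion can be released from the tag by TEV cleavage. ATG3 is the E2-like enzyme that conjugates ATG8-family proteins such as LC3 and GABARAP to phosphatidylethanolamine during autophagy. The record does not state the functional consequence of H262A, nor the cloning sites used. Several short annotated fragments (SET1, T7 terminator, large T antigen, M13 ori, bom, tnpA) appear to be backbone remnants rather than functional elements.
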