Addgene plasmid #197487: pHTN-Halo-TEV-ATG3_H262A
Purpose: Mammalian Expression of human ATG3 H262A
Depositing lab: James Hurley. Depositing organization: University of California, Berkeley.
Backbone
  Vector backbone: pHTN
  Vector type: Mammalian Expression
Growth in bacteria
  Bacterial resistance: Ampicillin, 100 μg/mL
  Growth temperature: 37°C
  Growth strain: DH5alpha
  Copy number: High Copy
Gene/Insert
  Gene/Insert name: ATG3
  Species: H. sapiens (human)
  Mutation: H262A
  Entrez Gene: ATG3 (a.k.a. APG3, APG3-LIKE, APG3L, PC3-96, hApg3)
  Tag / fusion protein: Halo (N terminal on insert)
  Cloning method: Restriction Enzyme; 5′ cloning site Unknown (unknown if destroyed); 3′ cloning site Unknown (unknown if destroyed)
Terms and licenses: Academic/Nonprofit Terms; Industry Terms: Not Available to Industry
How to cite: pHTN-Halo-TEV-ATG3_H262A was a gift from James Hurley (Addgene plasmid # 197487 ; http://n2t.net/addgene:197487 ; RRID:Addgene_197487)
